Addgene plasmid #120264: pDYSCKO-ADE1
Purpose: pDYSCKO canavanine co-selection vector with a guide targeting the ADE1 locus
Depositing lab: Christian Landry. Depositing organization: Universite Laval. Publication: Double Selection Enhances the Efficiency of Target-AID and Cas9-Based Genome Editing in Yeast. Despres PC, Dube AK, Nielly-Thibault L, Yachie N, Landry CR. G3 (Bethesda). 2018 Oct 3;8(10):3163-3171. doi: 10.1534/g3.118.200461. PubMed 30097473.
Backbone
  Vector backbone: pDYSCKO
  Backbone size w/o insert (bp): 6467
  Total vector size (bp): 6468
  Modifications to backbone: Stuffer replaced with guide targeting ADE1 (gRNA = GTCAATTACGAAGACTGAAC)
  Vector type: CRISPR, Synthetic Biology
  Selectable markers: URA3 ; Canavanine (after mutagenesis)
Growth in bacteria
  Bacterial resistance: Ampicillin, 100 μg/mL
  Growth temperature: 37°C
  Growth strain: DH5alpha
  Copy number: High Copy
Gene/Insert
  Gene/Insert name: pDYSCKO cassette-ADE1 targeting guide
  Species: S. cerevisiae (budding yeast)
  Insert size (bp): 1038
  Promoter: SNR52
  Cloning method: Restriction Enzyme; 5′ cloning site BsaI (destroyed during cloning); 3′ cloning site BsaI (destroyed during cloning)
  Sequencing primers: 5′ GCGCCGCTACAGGGCGCGT; 3′ gctcgaaggctttaatttgc (preferable for Sanger)
Terms and licenses: Academic/Nonprofit Terms; Industry Terms: Not Available to Industry
Depositor comments: See Double Selection Enhances the Efficiency of Target-AID and Cas9-Based Genome Editing in Yeast. (PMID: 30097473) for detailed protocols for gRNA cloning and mutagenesis protocol.
How to cite: pDYSCKO-ADE1 was a gift from Christian Landry (Addgene plasmid # 120264 ; http://n2t.net/addgene:120264 ; RRID:Addgene_120264)
