[The description below was written by a language model from this plasmid's Addgene catalogue record and pLannotate feature annotations shown in this document.]
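Description:
pDYSCKO-ADE1 is a yeast–E. coli shuttle plasmid of about 6.5 kb that delivers two guide RNAs for CRISPR-based genome editing in Saccharomyces cerevisiae. In bacteria it is maintained at high copy through a ColE1/pUC-type origin and selected with ampicillin via the bla gene. In yeast it replicates episomally from the 2μ origin and is selected through the URA3 auxotrophic marker, which can also be counterselected with 5-FOA. An f1 origin, lac promoter/operator remnants and a T3 promoter are carried over from the parental cloning backbone.

The payload is a roughly 1 kb cassette made of two convergent guide expression units. Each consists of an SNR52 promoter, an S. pyogenes Cas9 gRNA scaffold and a SUP4 terminator, and a CYC1 terminator lies between the two units. In this derivative the stuffer of the pDYSCKO backbone was replaced, by BsaI cloning that destroyed both sites, with a spacer targeting the ADE1 locus. The record describes the vector as a canavanine co-selection design, with canavanine listed as a selectable marker after mutagenesis. This implies that the second guide targets a locus whose disruption confers canavanine resistance, although the record does not name that target. Selecting canavanine-resistant cells enriches for clones in which editing was active, and therefore for edits at the locus of interest.

No Cas9 or base editor is annotated on the plasmid, so the nuclease or Target-AID deaminase fusion must be supplied separately. The associated work concerns double selection to improve Target-AID and Cas9 editing efficiency in yeast. The depositor sequence and the sequencing-verified record differ by only a few bases in length and show the same feature layout.
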