Features (pLannotate 1.2.2; 22 found; start..end, strand, type, name):
     69..1411    +  rep_origin     2μ ori: yeast 2μ plasmid origin of replication
   1438..1542    +  promoter       AmpR promoter: bla
   1543..2403    +  CDS            AmpR: β-lactamase; bla; confers resistance to ampicillin, carbenicillin, and related antibiotics
   2574..3162    +  rep_origin     ori: high-copy-number ColE1/pMB1/pBR322/pUC origin of replication
   3345..3437    +  CDS            lacI (fragment): lac repressor; lacI; The lac repressor binds to the lac operator to inhibit transcription in E. coli. This inhibition can be relieved by adding lactose or isopropyl-β-D-thiogalactopyranoside (IPTG).
   3450..3471    +  protein_bind   CAP binding site: CAP binding activates transcription in the presence of cAMP. E. coli catabolite activator protein
   3486..3516    +  promoter       lac promoter: promoter for the E. coli lac operon
   3524..3540    +  protein_bind   lac operator: The lac repressor binds to the lac operator to inhibit transcription in E. coli. This inhibition can be relieved by adding lactose or isopropyl-β-D-thiogalactopyranoside (IPTG). lac repressor encoded by lacI
   3585..3603    +  promoter       T3 promoter: promoter for bacteriophage T3 RNA polymerase
   3621..3889    +  promoter       SNR52 promoter: promoter for the S. cerevisiae small nucleolar RNA gene SNR52
   3910..3984    +  misc_RNA       gRNA scaffold: guide RNA scaffold for the Streptococcus pyogenes CRISPR/Cas9 system
   3989..4008    +  terminator     SUP4 terminator: transcription terminator for the S. cerevisiae SUP4 tRNA gene
   4060..4249    +  terminator     CYC1 terminator: S. cerevisiae CYC1; transcription terminator for CYC1
   4267..4286    -  terminator     SUP4 terminator: transcription terminator for the S. cerevisiae SUP4 tRNA gene
   4291..4365    -  misc_RNA       gRNA scaffold: guide RNA scaffold for the Streptococcus pyogenes CRISPR/Cas9 system
   4386..4654    -  promoter       SNR52 promoter: promoter for the S. cerevisiae small nucleolar RNA gene SNR52
   4663..5118    +  rep_origin     f1 ori (sequence partly withheld): f1 bacteriophage origin of replication; arrow indicates direction of (+) strand synthesis
   5119..5170    -  misc_feature   bom (fragment): basis of mobility region from pBR322
   5249..6052    -  CDS            URA3: orotidine-5'-phosphate decarboxylase, required for uracil biosynthesis; S. cerevisiae URA3; yeast auxotrophic marker, counterselectable with 5-fluoroorotic acid (5-FOA)
   6053..6268    -  promoter       URA3 promoter: S. cerevisiae URA3
   6283..6332    -  misc_feature   bom (fragment): basis of mobility region from pBR322
   6434..1       -  CDS            rop (fragment) (across the origin): Rop protein, which maintains plasmids at low copy number; rop
>Addgene plasmid #120264 | pDYSCKO-ADE1 | depositor full sequence | sequence record 228050 | pDYSCKO-ADE1 sequence 6468 bps
GACGAAAGGGCCTCGTGATACGCCTATTTTTATAGGTTAATGTCATGATAATAATGGTTTCTTAGTATGA
TCCAATATCAAAGGAAATGATAGCATTGAAGGATGAGACTAATCCAATTGAGGAGTGGCAGCATATAGAA
CAGCTAAAGGGTAGTGCTGAAGGAAGCATACGATACCCCGCATGGAATGGGATAATATCACAGGAGGTAC
TAGACTACCTTTCATCCTACATAAATAGACGCATATAAGTACGCATTTAAGCATAAACACGCACTATGCC
GTTCTTCTCATGTATATATATATACAGGCAACACGCAGATATAGGTGCGACGTGAACAGTGAGCTGTATG
TGCGCAGCTCGCGTTGCATTTTCGGAAGCGCTCGTTTTCGGAAACGCTTTGAAGTTCCTATTCCGAAGTT
CCTATTCTCTAGAAAGTATAGGAACTTCAGAGCGCTTTTGAAAACCAAAAGCGCTCTGAAGACGCACTTT
CAAAAAACCAAAAACGCACCGGACTGTAACGAGCTACTAAAATATTGCGAATACCGCTTCCACAAACATT
GCTCAAAAGTATCTCTTTGCTATATATCTCTGTGCTATATCCCTATATAACCTACCCATCCACCTTTCGC
TCCTTGAACTTGCATCTAAACTCGACCTCTACATTTTTTATGTTTATCTCTAGTATTACTCTTTAGACAA
AAAAATTGTAGTAAGAACTATTCATAGAGTGAATCGAAAACAATACGAAAATGTAAACATTTCCTATACG
TAGTATATAGAGACAAAATAGAAGAAACCGTTCATAATTTTCTGACCAATGAAGAATCATCAACGCTATC
ACTTTCTGTTCACAAAGTATGCGCAATCCACATCGGTATAGAATATAATCGGGGATGCCTTTATCTTGAA
AAAATGCACCCGCAGCTTCGCTAGTAATCAGTAAACGCGGGAAGTGGAGTCAGGCTTTTTTTATGGAAGA
GAAAATAGACACCAAAGTAGCCTTCTTCTAACCTTAACGGACCTACAGTGCAAAAAGTTATCAAGAGACT
GCATTATAGAGCGCACAAAGGAGAAAAAAAGTAATCTAAGATGCTTTGTTAGAAAAATAGCGCTCTCGGG
ATGCATTTTTGTAGAACAAAAAAGAAGTATAGATTCTTTGTTGGTAAAATAGCGCTCTCGCGTTGCATTT
CTGTTCTGTAAAAATGCAGCTCAGATTCTTTGTTTGAAAAATTAGCGCTCTCGCGTTGCATTTTTGTTTT
ACAAAAATGAAGCACAGATTCTTCGTTGGTAAAATAGCGCTTTCGCGTTGCATTTCTGTTCTGTAAAAAT
GCAGCTCAGATTCTTTGTTTGAAAAATTAGCGCTCTCGCGTTGCATTTTTGTTCTACAAAATGAAGCACA
GATGCTTCGTTCAGGTGGCACTTTTCGGGGAAATGTGCGCGGAACCCCTATTTGTTTATTTTTCTAAATA
CATTCAAATATGTATCCGCTCATGAGACAATAACCCTGATAAATGCTTCAATAATATTGAAAAAGGAAGA
GTATGAGTATTCAACATTTCCGTGTCGCCCTTATTCCCTTTTTTGCGGCATTTTGCCTTCCTGTTTTTGC
TCACCCAGAAACGCTGGTGAAAGTAAAAGATGCTGAAGATCAGTTGGGTGCACGAGTGGGTTACATCGAA
CTGGATCTCAACAGCGGTAAGATCCTTGAGAGTTTTCGCCCCGAAGAACGTTTTCCAATGATGAGCACTT
TTAAAGTTCTGCTATGTGGCGCGGTATTATCCCGTATTGACGCCGGGCAAGAGCAACTCGGTCGCCGCAT
ACACTATTCTCAGAATGACTTGGTTGAGTACTCACCAGTCACAGAAAAGCATCTTACGGATGGCATGACA
GTAAGAGAATTATGCAGTGCTGCCATAACCATGAGTGATAACACTGCGGCCAACTTACTTCTGACAACGA
TCGGAGGACCGAAGGAGCTAACCGCTTTTTTGCACAACATGGGGGATCATGTAACTCGCCTTGATCGTTG
GGAACCGGAGCTGAATGAAGCCATACCAAACGACGAGCGTGACACCACGATGCCTGTAGCAATGGCAACA
ACGTTGCGCAAACTATTAACTGGCGAACTACTTACTCTAGCTTCCCGGCAACAATTAATAGACTGGATGG
AGGCGGATAAAGTTGCAGGACCACTTCTGCGCTCGGCCCTTCCGGCTGGCTGGTTTATTGCTGATAAATC
TGGAGCCGGTGAGCGTGGGTCCCGCGGTATCATTGCAGCACTGGGGCCAGATGGTAAGCCCTCCCGTATC
GTAGTTATCTACACGACGGGGAGTCAGGCAACTATGGATGAACGAAATAGACAGATCGCTGAGATAGGTG
CCTCACTGATTAAGCATTGGTAACTGTCAGACCAAGTTTACTCATATATACTTTAGATTGATTTAAAACT
TCATTTTTAATTTAAAAGGATCTAGGTGAAGATCCTTTTTGATAATCTCATGACCAAAATCCCTTAACGT
GAGTTTTCGTTCCACTGAGCGTCAGACCCCGTAGAAAAGATCAAAGGATCTTCTTGAGATCCTTTTTTTC
TGCGCGTAATCTGCTGCTTGCAAACAAAAAAACCACCGCTACCAGCGGTGGTTTGTTTGCCGGATCAAGA
GCTACCAACTCTTTTTCCGAAGGTAACTGGCTTCAGCAGAGCGCAGATACCAAATACTGTCCTTCTAGTG
TAGCCGTAGTTAGGCCACCACTTCAAGAACTCTGTAGCACCGCCTACATACCTCGCTCTGCTAATCCTGT
TACCAGTGGCTGCTGCCAGTGGCGATAAGTCGTGTCTTACCGGGTTGGACTCAAGACGATAGTTACCGGA
TAAGGCGCAGCGGTCGGGCTGAACGGGGGGTTCGTGCACACAGCCCAGCTTGGAGCGAACGACCTACACC
GAACTGAGATACCTACAGCGTGAGCTATGAGAAAGCGCCACGCTTCCCGAAGGGAGAAAGGCGGACAGGT
ATCCGGTAAGCGGCAGGGTCGGAACAGGAGAGCGCACGAGGGAGCTTCCAGGGGGAAACGCCTGGTATCT
TTATAGTCCTGTCGGGTTTCGCCACCTCTGACTTGAGCGTCGATTTTTGTGATGCTCGTCAGGGGGGCGG
AGCCTATGGAAAAACGCCAGCAACGCGGCCTTTTTACGGTTCCTGGCCTTTTGCTGGCCTTTTGCTCACA
TGTTCTTTCCTGCGTTATCCCCTGATTCTGTGGATAACCGTATTACCGCCTTTGAGTGAGCTGATACCGC
TCGCCGCAGCCGAACGACCGAGCGCAGCGAGTCAGTGAGCGAGGAAGCGGAAGAGCGCCCAATACGCAAA
CCGCCTCTCCCCGCGCGTTGGCCGATTCATTAATGCAGCTGGCACGACAGGTTTCCCGACTGGAAAGCGG
GCAGTGAGCGCAACGCAATTAATGTGAGTTACCTCACTCATTAGGCACCCCAGGCTTTACACTTTATGCT
TCCGGCTCCTATGTTGTGTGGAATTGTGAGCGGATAACAATTTCACACAGGAAACAGCTATGACCATGAT
TACGCCAAGCGCGCAATTAACCCTCACTAAAGGGAACAAAAGCTGGAGCTTCTTTGAAAAGATAATGTAT
GATTATGCTTTCACTCATATTTATACAGAAACTTGATGTTTTCTTTCGAGTATATACAAGGTGATTACAT
GTACGTTTGAAGTACAACTCTAGATTTTGTAGTGCCCTCTTGGGCTAGCGGTAAAGGTGCGCATTTTTTC
ACACCCTACAATGTTCTGTTCAAAAGATTTTGGTCAAACGCTGTAGAAGTGAAAGTTGGTGCGCATGTTT
CGGCGTTCGAAACTTCTCCGCAGTGAAAGATAAATGATCATAACGGAATCCAACTGGGCGTTTTAGAGCT
AGAAATAGCAAGTTAAAATAAGGCTAGTCCGTTATCAACTTGAAAAAGTGGCACCGAGTCGGTGGTGCTT
TTTTTGTTTTTTATGTCTTCGAGTCATGTAATTAGTTATGTCACGCTTACGTTCACGCCCTCCCCCCACA
TCCGCTCTAACCGAAAAGGAAGGAGTTAGACAACCTGAAGTCTAGGTCCCTATTTATTTTTTTATAGTTA
TGTTAGTATTAAGAACGTTATTTATATTTCAAATTTTTCTTTTTTTTCTGTACAGACGCGTGTACGCATG
TAACATTATACTGAAAACCTTGCTTGAGAAGGTTTTGGGACGCTCGAAGGCTTTAATTTGCCTCGAAGAC
ATAAAAAACAAAAAAAGCACCACCGACTCGGTGCCACTTTTTCAAGTTGATAACGGACTAGCCTTATTTT
AACTTGCTATTTCTAGCTCTAAAACGTTCAGTCTTCGTAATTGACGATCATTTATCTTTCACTGCGGAGA
AGTTTCGAACGCCGAAACATGCGCACCAACTTTCACTTCTACAGCGTTTGACCAAAATCTTTTGAACAGA
ACATTGTAGGGTGTGAAAAAATGCGCACCTTTACCGCTAGCCCAAGAGGGCACTACAAAATCTAGAGTTG
TACTTCAAACGTACATGTAATCACCTTGTATATACTCGAAAGAAAACATCAAGTTTCTGTATAAATATGA
GTGAAAGCATAATCATACATTATCTTTTCAAAGAATGGCGCG
[124 nt withheld, positions 4663-4786]
C
[91 nt withheld, positions 4788-4878]
A
[49 nt withheld, positions 4880-4928]
CCTTTGACGTTGGAGTCCACGTTCTTT
[37 nt withheld, positions 4956-4992]
ACCCTATCTCGGTCTATTCTTTTGATTTATAAGGGATTTTGCCGATTTCGGCCTATTGGTTAAAAAATGA
GCTGATTTAACAAAAATTTAACGCGAATTTTAACAAAATATTAACGTTTACAATTTCCTGATGCGGTATT
TTCTCCTTACGCATCTGTGCGGTATTTCACACCGCATAGGGTAATAACTGATATAATTAAATTGAAGCTC
TAATTTGTGAGTTTAGTATACATGCATTTACTTATAATACAGTTTTTTAGTTTTGCTGGCCGCATCTTCT
CAAATATGCTTCCCAGCCTGCTTTTCTGTAACGTTCACCCTCTACCTTAGCATCCCTTCCCTTTGCAAAT
AGTCCTCTTCCAACAATAATAATGTCAGATCCTGTAGAAACCACATCATCCACGGTTCTATACTGTTGAC
CCAATGCGTCTCCCTTGTCATCTAAACCCACACCGGGTGTCATAATCAACCAATCGTAACCTTCATCTCT
TCCACCCATGTCTCTTTGAGCAATAAAGCCGATAACAAAATCTTTGTCGCTCTTCGCAATGTCAACAGTA
CCCTTAGTATATTCTCCAGTAGATAGGGAGCCCTTGCATGACAATTCTGCTAACATCAAAAGGCCTCTAG
GTTCCTTTGTTACTTCTTCTGCCGCCTGCTTCAAACCGCTAACAATACCTGGGCCCACCACACCGTGTGC
ATTCGTAATGTCTGCCCATTCTGCTATTCTGTATACACCCGCAGAGTACTGCAATTTGACTGTATTACCA
ATGTCAGCAAATTTTCTGTCTTCGAAGAGTAAAAAATTGTACTTGGCGGATAATGCCTTTAGCGGCTTAA
CTGTGCCCTCCATGGAAAAATCAGTCAAGATATCCACATGTGTTTTTAGTAAACAAATTTTGGGACCTAA
TGCTTCAACTAACTCCAGTAATTCCTTGGTGGTACGAACATCCAATGAAGCACACAAGTTTGTTTGCTTT
TCGTGCATGATATTAAATAGCTTGGCAGCAACAGGACTAGGATGAGTAGCAGCACGTTCCTTATATGTAG
CTTTCGACATGATTTATCTTCGTTTCCTGCAGGTTTTTGTTCTGTGCAGTTGGGTTAAGAATACTGGGCA
ATTTCATGTTTCTTCAACACTACATATGCGTATATATACCAATCTAAGTCTGTGCTCCTTCCTTCGTTCT
TCCTTCTGTTCGGAGATTACCGAATCAAAAAAATTTCAAGGAAACCGAAATCAAAAAAAAGAATAAAAAA
AAAATGATGAATTGAATTGAAAAGCTGTGGTATGGTGCACTCTCAGTACAATCTGCTCTGATGCCGCATA
GTTAAGCCAGCCCCGACACCCGCCAACACCCGCTGACGCGCCCTGACGGGCTTGTCTGCTCCCGGCATCC
GCTTACAGACAAGCTGTGACCGTCTCCGGGAGCTGCATGTGTCAGAGGTTTTCACCGTCATCACCGAAAC
GCGCGA
