Features (pLannotate 1.2.2; 22 found; start..end, strand, type, name):
     69..1411    +  rep_origin     2μ ori: yeast 2μ plasmid origin of replication
   1438..1542    +  promoter       AmpR promoter: bla
   1543..2403    +  CDS            AmpR: β-lactamase; bla; confers resistance to ampicillin, carbenicillin, and related antibiotics
   2574..3161    +  rep_origin     ori: high-copy-number ColE1/pMB1/pBR322/pUC origin of replication
   3344..3436    +  CDS            lacI (fragment): lac repressor; lacI; The lac repressor binds to the lac operator to inhibit transcription in E. coli. This inhibition can be relieved by adding lactose or isopropyl-β-D-thiogalactopyranoside (IPTG).
   3449..3470    +  protein_bind   CAP binding site: CAP binding activates transcription in the presence of cAMP. E. coli catabolite activator protein
   3485..3515    +  promoter       lac promoter: promoter for the E. coli lac operon
   3523..3539    +  protein_bind   lac operator: The lac repressor binds to the lac operator to inhibit transcription in E. coli. This inhibition can be relieved by adding lactose or isopropyl-β-D-thiogalactopyranoside (IPTG). lac repressor encoded by lacI
   3584..3602    +  promoter       T3 promoter: promoter for bacteriophage T3 RNA polymerase
   3620..3888    +  promoter       SNR52 promoter: promoter for the S. cerevisiae small nucleolar RNA gene SNR52
   3909..3983    +  misc_RNA       gRNA scaffold: guide RNA scaffold for the Streptococcus pyogenes CRISPR/Cas9 system
   3988..4007    +  terminator     SUP4 terminator: transcription terminator for the S. cerevisiae SUP4 tRNA gene
   4059..4248    +  terminator     CYC1 terminator: S. cerevisiae CYC1; transcription terminator for CYC1
   4266..4285    -  terminator     SUP4 terminator: transcription terminator for the S. cerevisiae SUP4 tRNA gene
   4290..4364    -  misc_RNA       gRNA scaffold: guide RNA scaffold for the Streptococcus pyogenes CRISPR/Cas9 system
   4385..4653    -  promoter       SNR52 promoter: promoter for the S. cerevisiae small nucleolar RNA gene SNR52
   4662..5090    +  rep_origin     f1 ori (sequence partly withheld): f1 bacteriophage origin of replication; arrow indicates direction of (+) strand synthesis
   5118..5169    -  misc_feature   bom (fragment): basis of mobility region from pBR322
   5248..6051    -  CDS            URA3: orotidine-5'-phosphate decarboxylase, required for uracil biosynthesis; S. cerevisiae URA3; yeast auxotrophic marker, counterselectable with 5-fluoroorotic acid (5-FOA)
   6052..6267    -  promoter       URA3 promoter: S. cerevisiae URA3
   6275..6324    -  misc_feature   bom (fragment): basis of mobility region from pBR322
   6426..1       -  CDS            rop (fragment) (across the origin): Rop protein, which maintains plasmids at low copy number; rop
>Addgene plasmid #120264 | pDYSCKO-ADE1 | addgene full sequence | sequence record 233692 | Addgene NGS Result
GACGAAAGGGCCTCGGCATGCGCCTATTTTTATAGGTTAATGTCATGATAATAATGGTTTCTTAGTATGA
TCCAATATCAAAGGAAATGATAGCATTGAAGGATGAGACTAATCCAATTGAGGAGTGGCAGCATATAGAA
CAGCTAAAGGGTAGTGCTGAAGGAAGCATACGATACCCCGCATGGAATGGGATAATATCACAGGAGGTAC
TAGACTACCTTTCATCCTACATAAATAGACGCATATAAGTACGCATTTAAGCATAAACACGCACTATGCC
GTTCTTCTCATGTATATATATATACAGGCAACACGCAGATATAGGTGCGACGTGAACAGTGAGCTGTATG
TGCGCAGCTCGCGTTGCATTTTCGGAAGCGCTCGTTTTCGGAAACGCTTTGAAGTTCCTATTCCGAAGTT
CCTATTCTCTAGAAAGTATAGGAACTTCAGAGCGCTTTTGAAAACCAAAAGCGCTCTGAAGACGCACTTT
CAAAAAACCAAAAACGCACCGGACTGTAACGAGCTACTAAAATATTGCGAATACCGCTTCCACAAACATT
GCTCAAAAGTATCTCTTTGCTATATATCTCTGTGCTATATCCCTATATAACCTACCCATCCACCTTTCGC
TCCTTGAACTTGCATCTAAACTCGACCTCTACATTTTTTATGTTTATCTCTAGTATTACTCTTTAGACAA
AAAAATTGTAGTAAGAACTATTCATAGAGTGAATCGAAAACAATACGAAAATGTAAACATTTCCTATACG
TAGTATATAGAGACAAAATAGAAGAAACCGTTCATAATTTTCTGACCAATGAAGAATCATCAACGCTATC
ACTTTCTGTTCACAAAGTATGCGCAATCCACATCGGTATAGAATATAATCGGGGATGCCTTTATCTTGAA
AAAATGCACCCGCAGCTTCGCTAGTAATCAGTAAACGCGGGAAGTGGAGTCAGGCTTTTTTTATGGAAGA
GAAAATAGACACCAAAGTAGCCTTCTTCTAACCTTAACGGACCTACAGTGCAAAAAGTTATCAAGAGACT
GCATTATAGAGCGCACAAAGGAGAAAAAAAGTAATCTAAGATGCTTTGTTAGAAAAATAGCGCTCTCGGG
ATGCATTTTTGTAGAACAAAAAAGAAGTATAGATTCTTTGTTGGTAAAATAGCGCTCTCGCGTTGCATTT
CTGTTCTGTAAAAATGCAGCTCAGATTCTTTGTTTGAAAAATTAGCGCTCTCGCGTTGCATTTTTGTTTT
ACAAAAATGAAGCACAGATTCTTCGTTGGTAAAATAGCGCTTTCGCGTTGCATTTCTGTTCTGTAAAAAT
GCAGCTCAGATTCTTTGTTTGAAAAATTAGCGCTCTCGCGTTGCATTTTTGTTCTACAAAATGAAGCACA
GATGCTTCGTTCAGGTGGCACTTTTCGGGGAAATGTGCGCGGAACCCCTATTTGTTTATTTTTCTAAATA
CATTCAAATATGTATCCGCTCATGAGACAATAACCCTGATAAATGCTTCAATAATATTGAAAAAGGAAGA
GTATGAGTATTCAACATTTCCGTGTCGCCCTTATTCCCTTTTTTGCGGCATTTTGCCTTCCTGTTTTTGC
TCACCCAGAAACGCTGGTGAAAGTAAAAGATGCTGAAGATCAGTTGGGTGCACGAGTGGGTTACATCGAA
CTGGATCTCAACAGCGGTAAGATCCTTGAGAGTTTTCGCCCCGAAGAACGTTTTCCAATGATGAGCACTT
TTAAAGTTCTGCTATGTGGCGCGGTATTATCCCGTATTGACGCCGGGCAAGAGCAACTCGGTCGCCGCAT
ACACTATTCTCAGAATGACTTGGTTGAGTACTCACCAGTCACAGAAAAGCATCTTACGGATGGCATGACA
GTAAGAGAATTATGCAGTGCTGCCATAACCATGAGTGATAACACTGCGGCCAACTTACTTCTGACAACGA
TCGGAGGACCGAAGGAGCTAACCGCTTTTTTGCACAACATGGGGGATCATGTAACTCGCCTTGATCGTTG
GGAACCGGAGCTGAATGAAGCCATACCAAACGACGAGCGTGACACCACGATGCCTGTAGCAATGGCAACA
ACGTTGCGCAAACTATTAACTGGCGAACTACTTACTCTAGCTTCCCGGCAACAATTAATAGACTGGATGG
AGGCGGATAAAGTTGCAGGACCACTTCTGCGCTCGGCCCTTCCGGCTGGCTGGTTTATTGCTGATAAATC
TGGAGCCGGTGAGCGTGGGTCCCGCGGTATCATTGCAGCACTGGGGCCAGATGGTAAGCCCTCCCGTATC
GTAGTTATCTACACGACGGGGAGTCAGGCAACTATGGATGAACGAAATAGACAGATCGCTGAGATAGGTG
CCTCACTGATTAAGCATTGGTAACTGTCAGACCAAGTTTACTCATATATACTTTAGATTGATTTAAAACT
TCATTTTTAATTTAAAAGGATCTAGGTGAAGATCCTTTTTGATAATCTCATGACCAAAATCCCTTAACGT
GAGTTTTCGTTCCACTGAGCGTCAGACCCCGTAGAAAAGATCAAAGGATCTTCTTGAGATCCTTTTTTTC
TGCGCGTAATCTGCTGCTTGCAAACAAAAAACCACCGCTACCAGCGGTGGTTTGTTTGCCGGATCAAGAG
CTACCAACTCTTTTTCCGAAGGTAACTGGCTTCAGCAGAGCGCAGATACCAAATACTGTTCTTCTAGTGT
AGCCGTAGTTAGGCCACCACTTCAAGAACTCTGTAGCACCGCCTACATACCTCGCTCTGCTAATCCTGTT
ACCAGTGGCTGCTGCCAGTGGCGATAAGTCGTGTCTTACCGGGTTGGACTCAAGACGATAGTTACCGGAT
AAGGCGCAGCGGTCGGGCTGAACGGGGGGTTCGTGCACACAGCCCAGCTTGGAGCGAACGACCTACACCG
AACTGAGATACCTACAGCGTGAGCTATGAGAAAGCGCCACGCTTCCCGAAGGGAGAAAGGCGGACAGGTA
TCCGGTAAGCGGCAGGGTCGGAACAGGAGAGCGCACGAGGGAGCTTCCAGGGGGAAACGCCTGGTATCTT
TATAGTCCTGTCGGGTTTCGCCACCTCTGACTTGAGCGTCGATTTTTGTGATGCTCGTCAGGGGGGCGGA
GCCTATGGAAAAACGCCAGCAACGCGGCCTTTTTACGGTTCCTGGCCTTTTGCTGGCCTTTTGCTCACAT
GTTCTTTCCTGCGTTATCCCCTGATTCTGTGGATAACCGTATTACCGCCTTTGAGTGAGCTGATACCGCT
CGCCGCAGCCGAACGACCGAGCGCAGCGAGTCAGTGAGCGAGGAAGCGGAAGAGCGCCCAATACGCAAAC
CGCCTCTCCCCGCGCGTTGGCCGATTCATTAATGCAGCTGGCACGACAGGTTTCCCGACTGGAAAGCGGG
CAGTGAGCGCAACGCAATTAATGTGAGTTAGCTCACTCATTAGGCACCCCAGGCTTTACACTTTATGCTT
CCGGCTCGTATGTTGTGTGGAATTGTGAGCGGATAACAATTTCACACAGGAAACAGCTATGACCATGATT
ACGCCAAGCGCGCAATTAACCCTCACTAAAGGGAACAAAAGCTGGAGCTTCTTTGAAAAGATAATGTATG
ATTATGCTTTCACTCATATTTATACAGAAACTTGATGTTTTCTTTCGAGTATATACAAGGTGATTACATG
TACGTTTGAAGTACAACTCTAGATTTTGTAGTGCCCTCTTGGGCTAGCGGTAAAGGTGCGCATTTTTTCA
CACCCTACAATGTTCTGTTCAAAAGATTTTGGTCAAACGCTGTAGAAGTGAAAGTTGGTGCGCATGTTTC
GGCGTTCGAAACTTCTCCGCAGTGAAAGATAAATGATCATAACGGAATCCAACTGGGCGTTTTAGAGCTA
GAAATAGCAAGTTAAAATAAGGCTAGTCCGTTATCAACTTGAAAAAGTGGCACCGAGTCGGTGGTGCTTT
TTTTGTTTTTTATGTCTTCGAGTCATGTAATTAGTTATGTCACGCTTACGTTCACGCCCTCCCCCCACAT
CCGCTCTAACCGAAAAGGAAGGAGTTAGACAACCTGAAGTCTAGGTCCCTATTTATTTTTTTATAGTTAT
GTTAGTATTAAGAACGTTATTTATATTTCAAATTTTTCTTTTTTTTCTGTACAGACGCGTGTACGCATGT
AACATTATACTGAAAACCTTGCTTGAGAAGGTTTTGGGACGCTCGAAGGCTTTAATTTGCCTCGAAGACA
TAAAAAACAAAAAAAGCACCACCGACTCGGTGCCACTTTTTCAAGTTGATAACGGACTAGCCTTATTTTA
ACTTGCTATTTCTAGCTCTAAAACGTTCAGTCTTCGTAATTGACGATCATTTATCTTTCACTGCGGAGAA
GTTTCGAACGCCGAAACATGCGCACCAACTTTCACTTCTACAGCGTTTGACCAAAATCTTTTGAACAGAA
CATTGTAGGGTGTGAAAAAATGCGCACCTTTACCGCTAGCCCAAGAGGGCACTACAAAATCTAGAGTTGT
ACTTCAAACGTACATGTAATCACCTTGTATATACTCGAAAGAAAACATCAAGTTTCTGTATAAATATGAG
TGAAAGCATAATCATACATTATCTTTTCAAAGAATGGCGCG
[124 nt withheld, positions 4662-4785]
C
[91 nt withheld, positions 4787-4877]
A
[49 nt withheld, positions 4879-4927]
CCTTTGACGTTGGAGTCCACGTTCTTT
[37 nt withheld, positions 4955-4991]
ACCCTATCTCGGTCTATTCTTTTGATTTATAAGGGATTTTGCCGATTTCGGCCTATTGGTTAAAAAATGA
GCTGATTTAACAAAAATTTAACGCGAATTTTAACAAAATATTAACGCTTACAATTTCCTGATGCGGTATT
TTCTCCTTACGCATCTGTGCGGTATTTCACACCGCATAGGGTAATAACTGATATAATTAAATTGAAGCTC
TAATTTGTGAGTTTAGTATACATGCATTTACTTATAATACAGTTTTTTAGTTTTGCTGGCCGCATCTTCT
CAAATATGCTTCCCAGCCTGCTTTTCTGTAACGTTCACCCTCTACCTTAGCATCCCTTCCCTTTGCAAAT
AGTCCTCTTCCAACAATAATAATGTCAGATCCTGTAGATACCACATCATCCACGGTTCTATACTGTTGAC
CCAATGCGTCTCCCTTGTCATCTAAACCCACACCGGGTGTCATAATCAACCAATCGTAACCTTCATCTCT
TCCACCCATGTCTCTTTGAGCAATAAAGCCGATAACAAAATCTTTGTCGCTCTTCGCAATGTCAACAGTA
CCCTTAGTATATTCTCCAGTAGATAGGGAGCCCTTGCATGACAATTCTGCTAACATCAAAAGGCCTCTAG
GTTCCTTTGTTACTTCTTCTGCCGCCTGCTTCAAACCGCTAACAATACCTGGGCCCACCACACCGTGTGC
ATTCGTAATGTCTGCCCATTCTGCTATTCTGTATACACCCGCAGAGTACTGCAATTTGACTGTATTACCA
ATGTCAGCAAATTTTCTGTCTTCGAAGAGTAAAAAATTGTACTTGGCGGATAATGCCTTTAGCGGCTTAA
CTGTGCCCTCCATGGAAAAATCAGTCAAGATATCCACATGTGTTTTTAGTAAACAAATTTTGGGACCTAA
TGCTTCAACTAACTCCAGTAATTCCTTGGTGGTACGAACATCCAATGAAGCACACAAGTTTGTTTGCTTT
TCGTGCATGATATTAAATAGCTTGGCAGCAACAGGACTAGGATGAGTAGCAGCACGTTCCTTATATGTAG
CTTTCGACATGATTTATCTTCGTTTCCTGCAGGTTTTTGTTCTGTGCAGTTGGGTTAAGAATACTGGGCA
ATTTCATGTTTCTTCAACACTACATATGCGTATATATACCAATCTAAGTCTGTGCTCCTTCCTTCGTTCT
TCCTTCTGTTCGGAGATTACCGAATCAAAAAAATTTCAAGGAAACCGAAATCAAAAAAAAGAATAAAAAA
AAAATGATGAATTGAAAAGGTGGTATGGTGCACTCTCAGTACAATCTGCTCTGATGCCGCATAGTTAAGC
CAGCCCCGACACCCGCCAACACCCGCTGACGCGCCCTGACGGGCTTGTCTGCTCCCGGCATCCGCTTACA
GACAAGCTGTGACCGTCTCCGGGAGCTGCATGTGTCAGAGGTTTTCACCGTCATCACCGAAACGCGCGA
